Addgene plasmid #35352: pBbB5a-GFP
Depositing lab: Jay Keasling. Depositing organization: University of California, Berkeley. Publication: BglBrick vectors and datasheets: A synthetic biology platform for gene expression. Lee TS, Krupa RA, Zhang F, Hajimorad M, Holtz WJ, Prasad N, Lee SK, Keasling JD. J Biol Eng. 2011 Sep 20;5:12. 10.1186/1754-1611-5-12 PubMed 21933410.
Backbone
  Vector backbone: pBb
  Backbone size w/o insert (bp): 4191
  Vector type: Bacterial Expression, Synthetic Biology
Growth in bacteria
  Bacterial resistance: Ampicillin, 100 μg/mL
  Growth temperature: 37°C
  Growth strain: DH5alpha
  Copy number: Low Copy
Gene/Insert
  Gene/Insert name: GFP (alt name: JBEI Part ID: JPUB_000118)
  Species: Synthetic
  Insert size (bp): 717
  Promoter: lacUV5
  Cloning method: Restriction Enzyme
  Sequencing primers: 5′ GFP-R; 3′ GFP-F
Terms and licenses: Academic/Nonprofit Terms; Industry Terms: Not Available to Industry
Depositor comments: JBEI Part ID: JPUB_000118; Origin: BBR1
How to cite: pBbB5a-GFP was a gift from Jay Keasling (Addgene plasmid # 35352 ; http://n2t.net/addgene:35352 ; RRID:Addgene_35352)
