[The description below was written by a language model from this plasmid's Addgene catalogue record and pLannotate feature annotations shown in this document.]
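Description:
pBbB5a-GFP is a bacterial expression plasmid from the BglBrick (pBb) synthetic-biology vector series, a modular platform in which origin, promoter and resistance marker are combined in a standardized format. In this member the replicon is BBR1: the feature table shows the pBBR1 oriV (annotated as a fragment) together with the pBBR1 Rep gene that the origin needs in order to replicate. pBBR1 is a broad-host-range replicon originally from Bordetella bronchiseptica, and the record lists the plasmid as low copy. Selection is by ampicillin, through a β-lactamase gene driven by its own bla promoter and followed by a lambda t0 terminator. The full sequence is 4,908 bp, consistent with a 4,191 bp backbone plus a 717 bp insert.

The payload is a synthetic GFP coding sequence, which the automated annotation matches to an Aequorea victoria-derived variant. It sits downstream of the lacUV5 promoter and a lac operator. A divergently oriented lacI gene with its own promoter supplies lac repressor from the plasmid itself, so GFP transcription is held off until it is relieved by IPTG or lactose, independently of the host's lacI status. Transcription of the reporter is stopped by tandem rrnB T1 and T7Te terminators, which insulate the expression cassette from the replication module. A CAP binding site and a short tetracycline-resistance gene fragment are also annotated near lacI. These look like leftovers from how the parts were assembled rather than functional elements, and tetracycline resistance is not listed for this plasmid.

With GFP as a reporter, the plasmid serves as a reference for characterizing the expression output of this particular origin, promoter and marker combination. It can also be used as a recipient vector in which GFP is replaced by a gene of interest through restriction-enzyme cloning.
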