Features (pLannotate 1.2.2; 14 found; start..end, strand, type, name):
     15..36      -  protein_bind   CAP binding site: CAP binding activates transcription in the presence of cAMP. E. coli catabolite activator protein
     49..1131    -  CDS            lacI: lac repressor; lacI; The lac repressor binds to the lac operator to inhibit transcription in E. coli. This inhibition can be relieved by adding lactose or isopropyl-β-D-thiogalactopyranoside (IPTG).
   1132..1209    -  promoter       lacI promoter: lacI
   1217..1496    -  CDS            TcR (fragment): tetracycline efflux protein; tet; confers resistance to tetracycline
   1520..1550    +  promoter       lac UV5 promoter: E. coli lac promoter with an "up" mutation
   1558..1574    +  protein_bind   lac operator: The lac repressor binds to the lac operator to inhibit transcription in E. coli. This inhibition can be relieved by adding lactose or isopropyl-β-D-thiogalactopyranoside (IPTG). lac repressor encoded by lacI
   1615..2328    +  CDS            &alpha;GFP: &alpha;GFP is a basic (constitutively fluorescent) long stokes shift fluorescent protein published in 1996, derived from Aequorea victoria.
   2364..2435    +  terminator     rrnB T1 terminator: transcription terminator T1 from the E. coli rrnB gene
   2451..2478    +  terminator     T7Te terminator: phage T7 early transcription terminator
   2545..3207    -  CDS            pBBR1 Rep: replication protein for the broad-host-range plasmid pBBR1 from Bordetella bronchiseptica
   3208..3781    -  rep_origin     pBBR1 oriV (fragment): replication origin of the broad-host-range plasmid pBBR1 from Bordetella bronchiseptica; requires the pBBR1 Rep protein for replication
   3794..3888    -  terminator     lambda t0 terminator: transcription terminator from phage lambda
   3918..4778    -  CDS            AmpR: β-lactamase; bla; confers resistance to ampicillin, carbenicillin, and related antibiotics
   4779..4883    -  promoter       AmpR promoter: bla
>Addgene plasmid #35352 | pBbB5a-GFP | depositor full sequence | sequence record 43019 | pBbB5a-GFP sequence 4908 bps
GACGTCGGTGCCTAATGAGTGAGCTAACTTACATTAATTGCGTTGCGCTCACTGCCCGCTTTCCAGTCGG
GAAACCTGTCGTGCCAGCTGCATTAATGAATCGGCCAACGCGCGGGGAGAGGCGGTTTGCGTATTGGGCG
CCAGGGTGGTTTTTCTTTTCACCAGTGAGACGGGCAACAGCTGATTGCCCTTCACCGCCTGGCCCTGAGA
GAGTTGCAGCAAGCGGTCCACGCTGGTTTGCCCCAGCAGGCGAAAATCCTGTTTGATGGTGGTTAACGGC
GGGATATAACATGAGCTGTCTTCGGTATCGTCGTATCCCACTACCGAGATGTCCGCACCAACGCGCAGCC
CGGACTCGGTAATGGCGCGCATTGCGCCCAGCGCCATCTGATCGTTGGCAACCAGCATCGCAGTGGGAAC
GATGCCCTCATTCAGCATTTGCATGGTTTGTTGAAAACCGGACATGGCACTCCAGTCGCCTTCCCGTTCC
GCTATCGGCTGAATTTGATTGCGAGTGAGATATTTATGCCAGCCAGCCAGACGCAGACGCGCCGAGACAG
AACTTAATGGGCCCGCTAACAGCGCGATTTGCTGGTGACCCAATGCGACCAGATGCTCCACGCCCAGTCG
CGTACCGTCTTCATGGGAGAAAATAATACTGTTGATGGGTGTCTGGTCAGAGACATCAAGAAATAACGCC
GGAACATTAGTGCAGGCAGCTTCCACAGCAATGGCATCCTGGTCATCCAGCGGATAGTTAATGATCAGCC
CACTGACGCGTTGCGCGAGAAGATTGTGCACCGCCGCTTTACAGGCTTCGACGCCGCTTCGTTCTACCAT
CGACACCACCACGCTGGCACCCAGTTGATCGGCGCGAGATTTAATCGCCGCGACAATTTGCGACGGCGCG
TGCAGGGCCAGACTGGAGGTGGCAACGCCAATCAGCAACGACTGTTTGCCCGCCAGTTGTTGTGCCACGC
GGTTGGGAATGTAATTCAGCTCCGCCATCGCCGCTTCCACTTTTTCCCGCGTTTTCGCAGAAACGTGGCT
GGCCTGGTTCACCACGCGGGAAACGGTCTGATAAGAGACACCGGCATACTCTGCGACATCGTATAACGTT
ACTGGTTTCACATTCACCACCCTGAATTGACTCTCTTCCGGGCGCTATCATGCCATACCGCGAAAGGTTT
TGCGCCATTCGATGGTGTCCGGGATCTCGACGCTCTCCCTTATGCGACTCCTGCATTAGGAAGCAGCCCA
GTAGTAGGTTGAGGCCGTTGAGCACCGCCGCCGCAAGGAATGGTGCATGCAAGGAGATGGCGCCCAACAG
TCCCCCGGCCACGGGGCCTGCCACCATACCCACGCCGAAACAAGCGCTCATGAGCCCGAAGTGGCGAGCC
CGATCTTCCCCATCGGTGATGTCGGCGATATAGGCGCCAGCAACCGCACCTGTGGCGCCGGTGATGCCGG
CCACGATGCGTCCGGCGTAGAGGATCGAGATCGTTTAGGCACCCCAGGCTTTACACTTTATGCTTCCGGC
TCGTATAATGTGTGGAATTGTGAGCGGATAACAATTTCAGAATTCAAAAGATCTTTTAAGAAGGAGATAT
ACATATGAGTAAAGGAGAAGAACTTTTCACTGGAGTTGTCCCAATTCTTGTTGAATTAGATGGTGATGTT
AATGGGCACAAATTTTCTGTCAGTGGAGAGGGTGAAGGTGATGCAACATACGGAAAACTTACCCTTAAAT
TTATTTGCACTACTGGAAAACTACCTGTTCCGTGGCCAACACTTGTCACTACTTTCTCTTATGGTGTTCA
ATGCTTTTCCCGTTATCCGGATCACATGAAACGGCATGACTTTTTCAAGAGTGCCATGCCCGAAGGTTAT
GTACAGGAACGCACTATATCTTTCAAAGATGACGGGAACTACAAGACGCGTGCTGAAGTCAAGTTTGAAG
GTGATACCCTTGTTAATCGTATCGAGTTAAAAGGTATTGATTTTAAAGAAGATGGAAACATTCTCGGACA
CAAACTGGAGTACAACTATAACTCACACAATGTATACATCACGGCAGACAAACAAAAGAATGGAATCAAA
GCTAACTTCAAAATTCGCCACAACATTGAAGATGGCTCCGTTCAACTAGCAGACCATTATCAACAAAATA
CTCCAATTGGCGATGGCCCTGTCCTTTTACCAGACAACCATTACCTGTCCACACAATCTGCCCTTTCGAA
AGATCCCAACGAAAAGCGTGACCACATGGTCCTTCTTGAGTTTGTAACTGCTGCTGGGATTACACATGGC
ATGGATGAGCTCTACAAATAAGGATCCAAACTCGAGTAAGGATCTCCAGGCATCAAATAAAACGAAAGGC
TCAGTCGAAAGACTGGGCCTTTCGTTTTATCTGTTGTTTGTCGGTGAACGCTCTCTACTAGAGTCACACT
GGCTCACCTTCGGGTGGGCCTTTCTGCGTTTATACCTAGGCTACAGCCGATAGTCTGGAACAGCGCACTT
ACGGGTTGCTGCGCAACCCAAGTGCTACCGGCGCGGCAGCGTGACCCGTGTCGGCGGCTCCAACGGCTCG
CCATCGTCCAGAAAACACGGCTCATCGGGCATCGGCAGGCGCTGCTGCCCGCGCCGTTCCCATTCCTCCG
TTTCGGTCAAGGCTGGCAGGTCTGGTTCCATGCCCGGAATGCCGGGCTGGCTGGGCGGCTCCTCGCCGGG
GCCGGTCGGTAGTTGCTGCTCGCCCGGATACAGGGTCGGGATGCGGCGCAGGTCGCCATGCCCCAACAGC
GATTCGTCCTGGTCGTCGTGATCAACCACCACGGCGGCACTGAACACCGACAGGCGCAACTGGTCGCGGG
GCTGGCCCCACGCCACGCGGTCATTGACCACGTAGGCCAACACGGTGCCGGGGCCGTTGAGCTTCACGAC
GGAGATCCAGCGCTCGGCCACCAAGTCCTTGACTGCGTATTGGACCGTCCGCAAAGAACGTCCGATGAGC
TTGGAAAGTGTCTTCTGGCTGACCACCACGGCGTTCTGGTGGCCCATCTGCGCCACGAGGTGATGCAGCA
GCATTGCCGCCGTGGGTTTCCTCGCAATAAGCCCGGCCCACGCCTCATGCGCTTTGCGTTCCGTTTGCAC
CCAGTGACCGGGCTTGTTCTTGGCTTGAATGCCGATTTCTCTGGACTGCGTGGCCATGCTTATCTCCATG
CGGTAGGGGTGCCGCACGGTTGCGGCACCATGCGCAATCAGCTGCAACTTTTCGGCAGCGCGACAACAAT
TATGCGTTGCGTAAAAGTGGCAGTCAATTACAGATTTTCTTTAACCTACGCAATGAGCTATTGCGGGGGG
TGCCGCAATGAGCTGTTGCGTACCCCCCTTTTTTAAGTTGTTGATTTTTAAGTCTTTCGCATTTCGCCCT
ATATCTAGTTCTTTGGTGCCCAAAGAAGGGCACCCCTGCGGGGTTCCCCCACGCCTTCGGCGCGGCTCCC
CCTCCGGCAAAAAGTGGCCCCTCCGGGGCTTGTTGATCGACTGCGCGGCCTTCGGCCTTGCCCAAGGTGG
CGCTGCCCCCTTGGAACCCCCGCACTCGCCGCCGTGAGGCTCGGGGGGCAGGCGGGCGGGCTTCGCCCTT
CGACTGCCCCCACTCGCATAGGCTTGGGTCGTTCCAGGCGCGTCAAGGCCAAGCCGCTGCGCGGTCGCTG
CGCGAGCCTTGACCCGCCTTCCACTTGGTGTCCAACCGGCAAGCGAAGCGCGCAGGCCGCAGGCCGGAGG
CACTAGTGCTTGGATTCTCACCAATAAAAAACGCCCGGCGGCAACCGAGCGTTCTGAACAAATCCAGATG
GAGTTCTGAGGTCATTACTGGATCTATCAACAGGAGTCCAAGCGAGCTCGTAAACTTGGTCTGACAGTTA
CCAATGCTTAATCAGTGAGGCACCTATCTCAGCGATCTGTCTATTTCGTTCATCCATAGTTGCCTGACTC
CCCGTCGTGTAGATAACTACGATACGGGAGGGCTTACCATCTGGCCCCAGTGCTGCAATGATACCGCGAG
ACCCACGCTCACCGGCTCCAGATTTATCAGCAATAAACCAGCCAGCCGGAAGGGCCGAGCGCAGAAGTGG
TCCTGCAACTTTATCCGCCTCCATCCAGTCTATTAATTGTTGCCGGGAAGCTAGAGTAAGTAGTTCGCCA
GTTAATAGTTTGCGCAACGTTGTTGCCATTGCTACAGGCATCGTGGTGTCACGCTCGTCGTTTGGTATGG
CTTCATTCAGCTCCGGTTCCCAACGATCAAGGCGAGTTACATGATCCCCCATGTTGTGCAAAAAAGCGGT
TAGCTCCTTCGGTCCTCCGATCGTTGTCAGAAGTAAGTTGGCCGCAGTGTTATCACTCATGGTTATGGCA
GCACTGCATAATTCTCTTACTGTCATGCCATCCGTAAGATGCTTTTCTGTGACTGGTGAGTACTCAACCA
AGTCATTCTGAGAATAGTGTATGCGGCGACCGAGTTGCTCTTGCCCGGCGTCAATACGGGATAATACCGC
GCCACATAGCAGAACTTTAAAAGTGCTCATCATTGGAAAACGTTCTTCGGGGCGAAAACTCTCAAGGATC
TTACCGCTGTTGAGATCCAGTTCGATGTAACCCACTCGTGCACCCAACTGATCTTCAGCATCTTTTACTT
TCACCAGCGTTTCTGGGTGAGCAAAAACAGGAAGGCAAAATGCCGCAAAAAAGGGAATAAGGGCGACACG
GAAATGTTGAATACTCATACTCTTCCTTTTTCAATATTATTGAAGCATTTATCAGGGTTATTGTCTCATG
AGCGGATACATATTTGAATGTATTTAGAAAAATAAACAAATAGGGGTTCCGCGCACATTTCCCCGAAAAG
TGCCACCT
