>Addgene plasmid #35352 | pBbB5a-GFP | addgene partial sequence | sequence record 43705 | GFP-F 5'-GGTCCTTCTTGAGTTTGTAAC-3'
GCTCTACAAATAAGGATCCAAACTCGAGTAAGGATCTCCAGGCATCAAATAAAACGAAAGGCTCAGTCGA
AAGACTGGGCCTTTCGTTTTATCTGTTGTTTGTCGGTGAACGCTCTCTACTAGAGTCACACTGGCTCACC
TTCGGGTGGGCCTTTCTGCGTTTATACCTAGGCTACAGCCGATAGTCTGGAACAGCGCACTTACGGGTTG
CTGCGCAACCCAAGTGCTACCGGCGCGGCAGCGTGACCCGTGTCGGCGGCTCCAACGGCTCGCCATCGTC
CAGAAAACACGGCTCATCGGGCATCGGCAGGCGCTGCTGCCCGCGCCGTTCCCATTCCTCCGTTTCGGTC
AAGGCTGGCAGGTCTGGTTCCATGCCCGGAATGCCGGGCTGGCTGGGCGGCTCCTCGCCGGGGCCGGTCG
GTAGTTGCTGCTCGCCCGGATACAGGGTCGGGATGCGGCGCAGGTCGCCATGCCCCAACAGCGATTCGTC
CTGGTCGTCGTGATCAACCACCACGGCGGCACTGAACACCGACAGGCGCAACTGGTCGCGGGGCTGGCCC
CACGCCACGCGGTCATTGACCACGTAGGCCAACACGGTGCCGGGGCCGTTGAGCTTCACGACGGAGATCC
AGCGCTCGGCCACCAAGTCCTTGACTGCGTATTGGACCGTCCGCAAAGAACGTCCGATGAGCTTGGAAAG
TGTCTTCTGGCTGACCACCACGGCGTTCTGGTGGCCCATCTGCGCCACGAGGTGATGCAGCAGCATTGCC
GCCGTGGGTTTCCTCGCAATAAGCCCGGCCCACGCCTCATGCGCTTTGCGTTCCGTTTGCACCCAGTG
