>Addgene plasmid #35352 | pBbB5a-GFP | addgene partial sequence | sequence record 43706 | GFP-R 5'-CCATCTAATTCAACAAGAATTGGGACAAC-3'
CTCATATGTATATCTCCTTCTTAAAAGATCTTTTGAATTCTGAAATTGTTATCCGCTCACAATTCCACAC
ATTATACGAGCCGGAAGCATAAAGTGTAAAGCCTGGGGTGCCTAAACGATCTCGATCCTCTACGCCGGAC
GCATCGTGGCCGGCATCACCGGCGCCACAGGTGCGGTTGCTGGCGCCTATATCGCCGACATCACCGATGG
GGAAGATCGGGCTCGCCACTTCGGGCTCATGAGCGCTTGTTTCGGCGTGGGTATGGTGGCAGGCCCCGTG
GCCGGGGGACTGTTGGGCGCCATCTCCTTGCATGCACCATTCCTTGCGGCGGCGGTGCTCAACGGCCTCA
ACCTACTACTGGGCTGCTTCCTAATGCAGGAGTCGCATAAGGGAGAGCGTCGAGATCCCGGACACCATCG
AATGGCGCAAAACCTTTCGCGGTATGGCATGATAGCGCCCGGAAGAGAGTCAATTCAGGGTGGTGAATGT
GAAACCAGTAACGTTATACGATGTCGCAGAGTATGCCGGTGTCTCTTATCAGACCGTTTCCCGCGTGGTG
AACCAGGCCAGCCACGTTTCTGCGAAAACGCGGGAAAAAGTGGAAGCGGCGATGGCGGAGCTGAATTACA
TTCCCAACCGCGTGGCACAACAACTGGCGGGCAAACAGTCGTTGCTGATTGGCGTTGCCACCTCCAGTCT
GGCCCTGCACGCGCCGTCGCAAATTGTCGCGGCGATTAAATCTCGCGCCGATCAACTGGGTGCCAGCGTG
GTGGTGTCGATGGTAGAACGAAGCGGCGTCGAAGCCTGTAAAGCGGCGGTGCACAATCTTCTCGCGCAAC
GCGTCAGTGGGCTGA
